Addgene plasmid #246706: pcDNA3.1-Igκ SP-sRECK ΔCRD-Fc
Purpose: Expression vector for secreted human RECK lacking the CRD, fused to mouse IgG2a Fc
Depositing lab: Calvin Kuo & Mario Vallon. Depositing organization: Stanford University. Publication: A RECK-WNT7 Receptor-Ligand Interaction Enables Isoform-Specific Regulation of Wnt Bioavailability. Vallon M, Yuki K, Nguyen TD, Chang J, Yuan J, Siepe D, Miao Y, Essler M, Noda M, Garcia KC, Kuo CJ. Cell Rep. 2018 Oct 9;25(2):339-349.e9. doi: 10.1016/j.celrep.2018.09.045. PubMed 30304675.
Backbone
  Vector backbone: pcDNA3.1(+)
  Vector type: Mammalian Expression
  Selectable markers: Neomycin (select with G418)
Growth in bacteria
  Bacterial resistance: Ampicillin, 100 μg/mL
  Growth temperature: 37°C
  Growth strain: DH5alpha
  Copy number: High Copy
Gene/Insert
  Gene/Insert name: RECK
  Species: H. sapiens (human)
  Mutation: Δaa 343-476, ΔGPI anchor signal
  Entrez Gene: RECK (a.k.a. ST15)
  Promoter: CMV
  Tag / fusion protein: mouse IgG2a Fc (C terminal on insert)
  Cloning method: Other
Terms and licenses: Academic/Nonprofit Terms; Industry Terms: Not Available to Industry
Depositor comments: Gene sourced from Incyte cDNA clone LIFESEQ4097514
How to cite: pcDNA3.1-Igκ SP-sRECK ΔCRD-Fc was a gift from Calvin Kuo & Mario Vallon (Addgene plasmid # 246706 ; http://n2t.net/addgene:246706 ; RRID:Addgene_246706)
