[The description below was written by a language model from this plasmid's Addgene catalogue record and pLannotate feature annotations shown in this document.]
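Description:
pcDNA3.1-Igκ SP-sRECK ΔCRD-Fc is a mammalian expression plasmid built on the pcDNA3.1(+) backbone for producing a secreted, truncated form of human RECK as an Fc fusion protein. It is propagated in E. coli as a high-copy plasmid through its ColE1/pUC-type origin and selected with ampicillin via the β-lactamase gene. An f1 origin is also present. For mammalian cells, a neomycin phosphotransferase cassette driven by the SV40 enhancer/early promoter and terminated by an SV40 polyadenylation signal allows G418 selection of stable transfectants. Several short annotations in the feature table (fragments of RSF ori, lacI, ble, an HIV-1 LTR and bom) are small partial matches, most likely to backbone sequence rather than functional elements.

The expression cassette consists of the CMV immediate-early enhancer and promoter, followed by a T7 promoter, the RECK coding region, the Fc tag and a bovine growth hormone polyadenylation signal. According to the record, the RECK insert lacks amino acids 343–476, corresponding to the CRD, and also lacks the C-terminal GPI anchor signal, so the protein is released rather than tethered to the membrane. The plasmid name indicates an Igκ signal peptide directing secretion, although this element is not separately annotated in the feature table. The C terminus is fused to the hinge, CH2 and CH3 domains of mouse IgG2a, which typically permits capture, purification or detection through Fc-binding reagents. The associated publication concerns the RECK–WNT7 receptor–ligand interaction, so this deletion variant plausibly serves to test the CRD's contribution to such binding, though the record does not state the specific assay.
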