Features (pLannotate 1.2.2; 22 found; start..end, strand, type, name):
      1..36      +  rep_origin     RSF ori (fragment): Plasmids containing the RSF 1030 origin of replication can be propagated in E. coli cells that contain additional plasmids with compatible origins.
     38..130     +  CDS            lacI (fragment): lac repressor; lacI; The lac repressor binds to the lac operator to inhibit transcription in E. coli. This inhibition can be relieved by adding lactose or isopropyl-β-D-thiogalactopyranoside (IPTG).
    143..164     +  protein_bind   CAP binding site: CAP binding activates transcription in the presence of cAMP. E. coli catabolite activator protein
    179..209     +  promoter       lac promoter: promoter for the E. coli lac operon
    217..233     +  protein_bind   lac operator: The lac repressor binds to the lac operator to inhibit transcription in E. coli. This inhibition can be relieved by adding lactose or isopropyl-β-D-thiogalactopyranoside (IPTG). lac repressor encoded by lacI
    306..427     -  polyA_signal   SV40 poly(A) signal: SV40 polyadenylation signal
    422..580     -  CDS            ble (fragment): BLE_KLEPN - Experimental evidence at protein level: Swiss-Prot protein existence level 1. Binding protein with a strong affinity to the bleomycin family of antibiotics. Binds to CL990; an antimitotic-antibiotic compound. From Klebsiella pneumoniae.
    604..1395    -  CDS            neo: KKA2_KLEPN - Also known as kan, nptII. Experimental evidence at protein level: Swiss-Prot protein existence level 1. Resistance to kanamycin, neomycin, paromomycin, ribostamycin, butirosin and gentamicin B. From Klebsiella pneumoniae.
   1462..1791    -  promoter       SV40 promoter: SV40 enhancer and early promoter
   1805..2233    -  rep_origin     f1 ori (sequence partly withheld): f1 bacteriophage origin of replication; arrow indicates direction of (+) strand synthesis
   2254..2275    -  promoter       SV40 promoter (fragment): SV40 enhancer and early promoter
   2279..2503    -  polyA_signal   bGH poly(A) signal: bovine growth hormone polyadenylation signal
   2550..3245    -  CDS            Fc tag: CH2 and CH3 domains of the mouse IgG2a heavy chain plus the hinge region
   3240..5663    -  CDS            RECK (fragment): RECK_HUMAN - Also known as ST15 From Homo sapiens (Human).
   5717..5735    -  promoter       T7 promoter: promoter for bacteriophage T7 RNA polymerase
   5751..5784    -  LTR            5' LTR (truncated) (fragment): truncated 5' long terminal repeat (LTR) from HIV-1
   5780..5983    -  promoter       CMV promoter: human cytomegalovirus (CMV) immediate early promoter
   5984..6363    -  enhancer       CMV enhancer: human cytomegalovirus immediate early enhancer
   6518..6570    +  misc_feature   bom (fragment): basis of mobility region from pBR322
   6629..6733    +  promoter       AmpR promoter: bla
   6734..7594    +  CDS            AmpR: β-lactamase; bla; confers resistance to ampicillin, carbenicillin, and related antibiotics
   7765..8353    +  rep_origin     ori: high-copy-number ColE1/pMB1/pBR322/pUC origin of replication
>Addgene plasmid #246706 | pcDNA3.1-Igκ SP-sRECK ΔCRD-Fc | addgene full sequence | sequence record 495891 | Addgene NGS Result
CCGAGCGCAGCGAGTCAGTGAGCGAGGAAGCGGAAGAGCGCCCAATACGCAAACCGCCTCTCCCCGCGCG
TTGGCCGATTCATTAATGCAGCTGGCACGACAGGTTTCCCGACTGGAAAGCGGGCAGTGAGCGCAACGCA
ATTAATGTGAGTTAGCTCACTCATTAGGCACCCCAGGCTTTACACTTTATGCTTCCGGCTCGTATGTTGT
GTGGAATTGTGAGCGGATAACAATTTCACACAGGAAACAGCTATGACCATGATTACGCCAAGCTCTAGCT
AGAGGTCGACGGTATACAGACATGATAAGATACATTGATGAGTTTGGACAAACCACAACTAGAATGCAGT
GAAAAAAATGCTTTATTTGTGAAATTTGTGATGCTATTGCTTTATTTGTAACCATTATAAGCTGCAATAA
ACAAGTTGGGGTGGGCGAAGAACTCCAGCATGAGATCCCCGCGCTGGAGGATCATCCAGCCGGCGTCCCG
GAAAACGATTCCGAAGCCCAACCTTTCATAGAAGGCGGCGGTGGAATCGAAATCTCGTGATGGCAGGTTG
GGCGTCGCTTGGTCGGTCATTTCGAACCCCAGAGTCCCGCTCAGAAGAACTCGTCAAGAAGGCGATAGAA
GGCGATGCGCTGCGAATCGGGAGCGGCGATACCGTAAAGCACGAGGAAGCGGTCAGCCCATTCGCCGCCA
AGCTCTTCAGCAATATCACGGGTAGCCAACGCTATGTCCTGATAGCGGTCCGCCACACCCAGCCGGCCAC
AGTCGATGAATCCAGAAAAGCGGCCATTTTCCACCATGATATTCGGCAAGCAGGCATCGCCATGGGTCAC
GACGAGATCCTCGCCGTCGGGCATGCGCGCCTTGAGCCTGGCGAACAGTTCGGCTGGCGCGAGCCCCTGA
TGCTCTTCGTCCAGATCATCCTGATCGACAAGACCGGCTTCCATCCGAGTACGTGCTCGCTCGATGCGAT
GTTTCGCTTGGTGGTCGAATGGGCAGGTAGCCGGATCAAGCGTATGCAGCCGCCGCATTGCATCAGCCAT
GATGGATACTTTCTCGGCAGGAGCAAGGTGAGATGACAGGAGATCCTGCCCCGGCACTTCGCCCAATAGC
AGCCAGTCCCTTCCCGCTTCAGTGACAACGTCGAGCACAGCTGCGCAAGGAACGCCCGTCGTGGCCAGCC
ACGATAGCCGCGCTGCCTCGTCCTGCAGTTCATTCAGGGCACCGGACAGGTCGGTCTTGACAAAAAGAAC
CGGGCGCCCCTGCGCTGACAGCCGGAACACGGCGGCATCAGAGCAGCCGATTGTCTGTTGTGCCCAGTCA
TAGCCGAATAGCCTCTCCACCCAAGCGGCCGGAGAACCTGCGTGCAATCCATCTTGTTCAATCATGCGAA
ACGATCCTCATCCTGTCTCTTGATCAGATCCGAAAATGGATATACAAGCTCCCGGGAGCTTTTTGCAAAA
GCCTAGGCCTCCAAAAAAGCCTCCTCACTACTTCTGGAATAGCTCAGAGGCAGAGGCGGCCTCGGCCTCT
GCATAAATAAAAAAAATTAGTCAGCCATGGGGCGGAGAATGGGCGGAACTGGGCGGAGTTAGGGGCGGGA
TGGGCGGAGTTAGGGGCGGGACTATGGTTGCTGACTAATTGAGATGCATGCTTTGCATACTTCTGCCTGC
TGGGGAGCCTGGGGACTTTCCACACCTGGTTGCTGACTAATTGAGATGCATGCTTTGCATACTTCTGCCT
GCTGGGGAGCCTGGGGACTTTCCACACCCTAACTGACACACATTCCACAGAATTAATTCGCGTTAAATTT
TTGTTAAATCAGCTCATTTTTTAACCAATAGGCCGAAATCGGCAAAATCCCTTATAAATCAAAAGAATAG
ACCGAGATAGGGT
[37 nt withheld, positions 1904-1940]
AAAGAACGTGGACTCCAACGTCAAAGG
[49 nt withheld, positions 1968-2016]
T
[91 nt withheld, positions 2018-2108]
G
[124 nt withheld, positions 2110-2233]
GGGGATACCCCCTAGAGCCCCAGCTGGTTCTTTCCGCCTCAGAAGCCATAGAGCCCACCGCATCCCCAGC
ATGCCTGCTATTGTCTTCCCAATCCTCCCCCTTGCTGTCCTGCCCCACCCCACCCCCCAGAATAGAATGA
CACCTACTCAGACAATGCGATGCAATTTCCTCATTTTATTAGGAAAGGACAGTGGGAGTGGCACCTTCCA
GGGTCAAGGAAGGCACGGGGGAGGGGCAAACAACAGATGGCTGGCAACTAGAAGGCACAGTCGAGGCTGA
TCAGCGGGTTTAAACGGGCCCTCTAGACTCGAGTCATTTACCCGGAGTCCGGGAGAAGCTCTTAGTCGTG
TGGTGATTGTGCAGACCCTCGTGGACCACTGAACAGGAGTAGCTATTTCTTTCCACCCAGTTCTTCTTTT
CCACTCTCAGCTTGCTGTACATGAAGTAAGAACCATCAGAGTCCAGGACTGGTTCAGTGTTCTTGTAGTT
TAGCTCTGTTTTCCCGTTGTTGGTCCACTCCACGTAAATGTCTTCAGGCATGAAGTCTGTGACCATGCAG
GTCAGAGTGACCTGTTTCTTAGTCATCTCTTCTTCTGGTGGAGGCAAGACATATACCTGTGGAGCTCTTA
CTGACCCTTTGGGTTTTGAGATGGTTCTCTCGATGGGCGCTGGGAGGTCTTTGTTGTTGACCTTGCATTT
GAACTCCTTGCCACTCATCCAGTCCTGGTGCTGGATGGGGAGGGCACTGACCACCCGGAGAGTACTGTTG
TAATCCTCTCTATGGGTTTGTGTCTGAGCTGTGTGTACTTCCACGTTGTTCACAAACCAGCTGATCTGGA
CATCTGGGTCATCCTCGCTCACATCCACCACCACACATGTGACTATGGGGCTCAGGGAGATCATGAGTAC
ATCCTTGATCTTTGGAGGGAAGATGAAGACGGATGGTCCACCCAAGAGGTTAGGTGCTGGGCATTTGCAT
GGAGGACAGGGCTTGATTGTGGGCCCTCTGGGCTCTAGTCGAGTCGATGGCACACTGCTGGAGACCTGTA
CCTGGGAAATGATGAGGGCAGAGAGAGGGACATGGGACGCCAAAGTCGGGCTGTCAGAGTTGATAAGGGA
CTCAATCTTCTCTGCTTCTTTATTGCAGGCTTCAATCTGCAGAGCTTTTGGATAGTGATCGACGGGAATG
ATCAGGATCACAATTTCTGATTCAATGCTGAAGTATCCAAACACATCACACTGTGGGACAGACACGTGCA
TGCGGATTTTCTGAAGTATTTCCAGAACTGTTATTGGCTTTTTATTTGTTACCTTAGCAATAGTATCCAG
TTTTTCTTTGTCAAATAAAACTCTTAACATCCCAGCACATAATGGGCAACAAGCACCCGGTGGGATGATG
GGTTTGCATCCAGCTGCCAAGAGCGAAGGACACTTGACAGAAGCACACTCGGCGACGGAGCTGTGCTCTG
AGAGGACTCCGACGGCCTGGCAGTCCCCATAGTAATCGACTGCCACGCGATCCGAGTAGGCAGCACACAC
ACTGCTGTAGGTCTCACCATTGTGCCCACATACGGGCTCGGTTGCTCTGCAAAAGGGCTGGCAGGGACCT
TTGTAAGAGAGGCTTTTTCCTCTTTGGTATAAAGTGCAGAGATTGTTGTGCTCCATGTGGTCTGTGTCAC
AAACAGGATCTTGGACCTGGTCACACGCGAGCTGTCTTGGTACACACTCATACTGGCTACATCCAAATTT
ATCAAAAGTCGTCAGGCAGACCTGTGGTTTGGGTATGCACCTTTGGTTTTTTTGGCAGGGATTAGGATTA
CATGGATCCTTTGACATGCATGATCCAAACTCAAACTGATGGTCTTGGAGGCCCACACAGCGAGCAATGC
AGGCACTGGGGTAAGTGCGCCCATTCTGCCCACATACAGGGACAAACTGATCTGCACAGTTACAGGGCAG
ACCTGTGAAGGTACGACGGTCATCTTCTGAACTGTGCTCACTGAGGCAAAGGCGGGTAGAGCACACCAAA
TTGCCAGCAAAACAAGAACAGACATTGCAGTCAATACTAAAGGATGTTCCATGACTTTTTCTTTTTCCTC
CAACAATACAAGACTTCTGGAGGTCTATACAGTGCATTTCCATACAGTTTTCTAAGAGTCCACTTTGTCC
ACATGAACAGATTTTATAACAACCAACTTCCCCTGCAGATGATGGCACCTGGATTAGTGTCCCTTGACGG
ACAATGAAATCAGAAGCTTCTCCCAGTTTGCAACCTTGAACACAAAAGTATGGAAGACAGGGATCTCCAG
ATGGACATCCTTTTCGGTTTACTTCACAGAGCTCATTGGCAGGGCAAGGATTTGGGTTACAGGGATGAGT
CACTTCTTCTACAATGTTACCTAAAGTACTTGGCCTGAGGTAGACATCCGCTAAACAGGTCAACATGGAC
ACTTCCACTGGATTATATTCACAAAAGCGATCAAACTCTTGCCAACTCTGTGTATTGCCCCAGCTCATGC
TGTAAAGTTTAGTGCAGAGTTCCCTACATGTTGAAGTGTTTGCTTTAGAACAACAATGCAATTTAGCCCC
ATCGAGGCCTGTAGAGGGAGGAGGGTGTACAGTGACTCCAGGGTGAACAGATTGTGAGCTTTCAAGAAAA
CATTGCCAAAGAGGATCTTGAGGCAAGGGCTGGGTCTTACAACCCTCGATGAGACCATCAACAATCTCCA
TTTCCGTTTTCTTGGACATCAGGATTCTCTTGCAGGCATTTTGGCAAGCATGGTCTTCAGCTCTGTCACA
GCAATATAAACTATCCGTTGGGTTCCTCATTGGATAAGATTGAGTATAATTGTTCACACAATGTATTAAT
TGTGGACTAATAGAGGCGCAATAATTTTCCACTGCTTTTATCTGAGATGGACCAGGAGAAGAGTCTGTTC
GAAAAATGGCTTGACAGTATTCTCGGCAGTTTGTGTGATGACCTGCATAACTGCAACAAACCGAGCCCAT
TTCATTTCTGCTAATGCAACTGAAAAGAGCATTCTCATATTCTTTTCTGCAAACTTTGGAAATATCATTC
TTTGAAGATGCCTGCTTGCATGCCTGTCGACACTCCAAGGCAATAGCCAGTTCACAGCAGCCTAAGCCAA
CCCAGCCATCAGACTTCTTAAACACACCTGGCAAAGATGAATTCATACAATTCCAAATTTCAACCATTGT
CTCTGGGCAATAATCTGGGGCTCGCTGCAACAGATGTTTTAGTCGGGATTCACTTTTTGAGGAGAAAATC
TGTTCACATACATCACGGCACATTTGGTTATCCTTTGAATGATTACAACACAATGCACCCGCACTGCCCG
GAGCCAGGCCCCCTGCCACCTCGGCCGGCTGGGCCGCGTCACCAGTGGAACCTGGAACCCAGAGCAGCAG
TACCCATAGCAGGAGTGTGTCTGTCTCCATGGTGGCTAGCCAGCTTGGGTCTCCCTATAGTGAGTCGTAT
TAATTTCGATAAGCCAGTAAGCAGTGGGTTCTCTAGTTAGCCAGAGAGCTCTGCTTATATAGACCTCCCA
CCGTACACGCCTACCGCCCATTTGCGTCAATGGGGCGGAGTTGTTACGACATTTTGGAAAGTCCCGTTGA
TTTTGGTGCCAAAACAAACTCCCATTGACGTCAATGGGGTGGAGACTTGGAAATCCCCGTGAGTCAAACC
GCTATCCACGCCCATTGATGTACTGCCAAAACCGCATCACCATGGTAATAGCGATGACTAATACGTAGAT
GTACTGCCAAGTAGGAAAGTCCCATAAGGTCATGTACTGGGCATAATGCCAGGCGGGCCATTTACCGTCA
TTGACGTCAATAGGGGGCGTACTTGGCATATGATACACTTGATGTACTGCCAAGTGGGCAGTTTACCGTA
AATACTCCACCCATTGACGTCAATGGAAAGTCCCTATTGGCGTTACTATGGGAACATACGTCATTATTGA
CGTCAATGGGCGGGGGTCGTTGGGCGGTCAGCCAGGCGGGCCATTTACCGTAAGTTATGTAACGCGGAAC
TCCATATATGGGCTATGAACTAATGACCCCGTAATTGATTACTATTAATAACTAGTCAATAATCAATGTC
AACGCGTATATCTGGCCCGTACATCGCGAAGCAGCGCAAAACGCCTAACCCTAAGCAGATTCTTCATGCA
ATTGTCGGTCAAGCCTTGCCTTGTTGTAGCTTAAATTTTGCTCGCGCACTACTCAGCGACCTCCAACACA
CAAGCAGGGAGCAGATACTGGCTTAACTATGCGGCATCAGAGCAGATTGTACTGAGAGTGCACCATAGGG
GATCGGGAGATCTCCCGATCCGTCGACGTCAGGTGGCACTTTTCGGGGAAATGTGCGCGGAACCCCTATT
TGTTTATTTTTCTAAATACATTCAAATATGTATCCGCTCATGAGACAATAACCCTGATAAATGCTTCAAT
AATATTGAAAAAGGAAGAGTATGAGTATTCAACATTTCCGTGTCGCCCTTATTCCCTTTTTTGCGGCATT
TTGCCTTCCTGTTTTTGCTCACCCAGAAACGCTGGTGAAAGTAAAAGATGCTGAAGATCAGTTGGGTGCA
CGAGTGGGTTACATCGAACTGGATCTCAACAGCGGTAAGATCCTTGAGAGTTTTCGCCCCGAAGAACGTT
TTCCAATGATGAGCACTTTTAAAGTTCTGCTATGTGGCGCGGTATTATCCCGTATTGACGCCGGGCAAGA
GCAACTCGGTCGCCGCATACACTATTCTCAGAATGACTTGGTTGAGTACTCACCAGTCACAGAAAAGCAT
CTTACGGATGGCATGACAGTAAGAGAATTATGCAGTGCTGCCATAACCATGAGTGATAACACTGCGGCCA
ACTTACTTCTGACAACGATCGGAGGACCGAAGGAGCTAACCGCTTTTTTGCACAACATGGGGGATCATGT
AACTCGCCTTGATCGTTGGGAACCGGAGCTGAATGAAGCCATACCAAACGACGAGCGTGACACCACGATG
CCTGTAGCAATGGCAACAACGTTGCGCAAACTATTAACTGGCGAACTACTTACTCTAGCTTCCCGGCAAC
AATTAATAGACTGGATGGAGGCGGATAAAGTTGCAGGACCACTTCTGCGCTCGGCCCTTCCGGCTGGCTG
GTTTATTGCTGATAAATCTGGAGCCGGTGAGCGTGGGTCTCGCGGTATCATTGCAGCACTGGGGCCAGAT
GGTAAGCCCTCCCGTATCGTAGTTATCTACACGACGGGGAGTCAGGCAACTATGGATGAACGAAATAGAC
AGATCGCTGAGATAGGTGCCTCACTGATTAAGCATTGGTAACTGTCAGACCAAGTTTACTCATATATACT
TTAGATTGATTTAAAACTTCATTTTTAATTTAAAAGGATCTAGGTGAAGATCCTTTTTGATAATCTCATG
ACCAAAATCCCTTAACGTGAGTTTTCGTTCCACTGAGCGTCAGACCCCGTAGAAAAGATCAAAGGATCTT
CTTGAGATCCTTTTTTTCTGCGCGTAATCTGCTGCTTGCAAACAAAAAAACCACCGCTACCAGCGGTGGT
TTGTTTGCCGGATCAAGAGCTACCAACTCTTTTTCCGAAGGTAACTGGCTTCAGCAGAGCGCAGATACCA
AATACTGTTCTTCTAGTGTAGCCGTAGTTAGGCCACCACTTCAAGAACTCTGTAGCACCGCCTACATACC
TCGCTCTGCTAATCCTGTTACCAGTGGCTGCTGCCAGTGGCGATAAGTCGTGTCTTACCGGGTTGGACTC
AAGACGATAGTTACCGGATAAGGCGCAGCGGTCGGGCTGAACGGGGGGTTCGTGCACACAGCCCAGCTTG
GAGCGAACGACCTACACCGAACTGAGATACCTACAGCGTGAGCTATGAGAAAGCGCCACGCTTCCCGAAG
GGAGAAAGGCGGACAGGTATCCGGTAAGCGGCAGGGTCGGAACAGGAGAGCGCACGAGGGAGCTTCCAGG
GGGAAACGCCTGGTATCTTTATAGTCCTGTCGGGTTTCGCCACCTCTGACTTGAGCGTCGATTTTTGTGA
TGCTCGTCAGGGGGGCGGAGCCTATGGAAAAACGCCAGCAACGCGGCCTTTTTACGGTTCCTGGCCTTTT
GCTGGCCTTTTGCTCACATGTTCTTTCCTGCGTTATCCCCTGATTCTGTGGATAACCGTATTACCGCCTT
TGAGTGAGCTGATACCGCTCGCCGCAGCCGAACGA
